Addgene plasmid #86331: PX458_ZNF580_1
Purpose: Encodes gRNA for 3' target of human ZNF580
Depositing lab: Eric Mendenhall & Richard M. Myers. Depositing organization: University of Alabama in Huntsville. Publication: CETCh-seq: CRISPR epitope tagging ChIP-seq of DNA-binding proteins. Savic D, Partridge EC, Newberry KM, Smith SB, Meadows SK, Roberts BS, Mackiewicz M, Mendenhall EM, Myers RM. Genome Res. 2015 Sep 9. 10.1101/gr.193540.115 PubMed 26355004.
Backbone
  Vector backbone: PX458
  Vector type: CRISPR
Growth in bacteria
  Bacterial resistance: Ampicillin, 100 μg/mL
  Growth temperature: 37°C
  Growth strain: DH5alpha
  Copy number: High Copy
Gene/Insert
  Gene/Insert name: gRNA against ZNF580
  gRNA/shRNA sequence: GGGTCTCGAGCTTAGTGG
  Species: H. sapiens (human)
  Entrez Gene: ZNF580
  Cloning method: Gibson Cloning
  Sequencing primers: 5′ pBR322ori-F
Terms and licenses: Academic/Nonprofit Terms; Industry Terms: Not Available to Industry
Depositor comments: Note: This plasmid is part of the Mendenhall and Meyers CRISPR-based Tagging system to add a tag (currently using FLAG) to endogenous proteins. Please see https://www.addgene.org/crispr/tagging/ for more details.
How to cite: PX458_ZNF580_1 was a gift from Eric Mendenhall & Richard M. Myers (Addgene plasmid # 86331 ; http://n2t.net/addgene:86331 ; RRID:Addgene_86331)
