[The description below was written by a language model from this plasmid's Addgene catalogue record and pLannotate feature annotations shown in this document.]
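Description:
PX458_ZNF580_1 is a mammalian CRISPR/Cas9 expression plasmid built on the PX458 backbone, carrying a single guide RNA directed against the 3' end of the human ZNF580 gene. It is propagated in E. coli as a high-copy plasmid through a ColE1/pUC-type origin and selected with ampicillin via the β-lactamase gene. An M13/f1-type phage origin is also annotated, along with a single AAV2 inverted terminal repeat and small fragments of pBR322-derived bom and rop sequence that appear to be backbone remnants rather than functional elements.

The plasmid combines two expression units. A human U6 RNA polymerase III promoter drives the ZNF580-targeting spacer, inserted by Gibson cloning, fused to the Streptococcus pyogenes gRNA scaffold; a second, partial scaffold fragment is annotated just downstream. The second unit uses a CMV enhancer, chicken β-actin promoter and hybrid intron to express S. pyogenes Cas9, which the annotation software splits into N- and C-terminal portions that are contiguous and so represent the full-length coding sequence. Cas9 is followed by a nucleoplasmin nuclear localization signal and EGFP, and the unit ends in a bovine growth hormone polyadenylation signal. The short gap between the NLS and EGFP is unannotated, so the table does not say how the two are linked, but EGFP allows transfected cells to be identified or sorted.

According to the depositor comments, the construct is part of a CRISPR-based epitope tagging system that adds a tag, currently FLAG, to endogenous proteins. Cutting near the 3' end of ZNF580 is meant to support tag insertion at the native locus, so that this DNA-binding protein can be profiled by ChIP-seq with a tag-specific antibody. The donor template is not part of this plasmid.
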