Features (pLannotate 1.2.2; 19 found; start..end, strand, type, name):
     17..257     +  promoter       U6 promoter: RNA polymerase III promoter for human U6 snRNA
    284..359     +  misc_RNA       gRNA scaffold: guide RNA scaffold for the Streptococcus pyogenes CRISPR/Cas9 system
    366..409     +  misc_RNA       gRNA scaffold (fragment): guide RNA scaffold for the Streptococcus pyogenes CRISPR/Cas9 system
    456..741     +  enhancer       CMV enhancer: human cytomegalovirus immediate early enhancer; contains an 18-bp deletion relative to the standard CMV enhancer
    743..1020    +  promoter       chicken β-actin promoter: No description available
   1021..1249    +  intron         hybrid intron: hybrid between chicken β-actin (CBA) and minute virus of mice (MMV) introns (Gray et al., 2011)
   1387..2988    +  CDS            Cas9(N): N-terminal portion of Streptococcus pyogenes Cas9 (Zetsche et al., 2015)
   2989..5487    +  CDS            Cas9(C): C-terminal portion of Streptococcus pyogenes Cas9 (Zetsche et al., 2015)
   5488..5535    +  CDS            nucleoplasmin NLS: bipartite nuclear localization signal from nucleoplasmin
   5605..6318    +  CDS            EGFP: EGFP is a basic (constitutively fluorescent) green fluorescent protein published in 1996, derived from Aequorea victoria. It is reported to be a rapidly-maturing weak dimer with moderate acid sensitivity.
   6352..6463    +  polyA_signal   bGH poly(A) signal: bovine growth hormone polyadenylation signal
   6568..6708    +  repeat_region  AAV2 ITR: inverted terminal repeat of adeno-associated virus serotype 2 inverted
   6713..6764    -  misc_feature   bom (fragment): basis of mobility region from pBR322
   6783..7163    +  rep_origin     M13 ori (sequence partly withheld): M13 bacteriophage origin of replication; arrow indicates direction of (+) strand synthesis
   7239..7288    -  misc_feature   bom (fragment): basis of mobility region from pBR322
   7390..7425    -  CDS            rop (fragment): Rop protein, which maintains plasmids at low copy number; rop
   7520..7624    +  promoter       AmpR promoter: bla
   7625..8485    +  CDS            AmpR: β-lactamase; bla; confers resistance to ampicillin, carbenicillin, and related antibiotics
   8656..9244    +  rep_origin     ori: high-copy-number ColE1/pMB1/pBR322/pUC origin of replication
>Addgene plasmid #86331 | PX458_ZNF580_1 | depositor full sequence | sequence record 168212 | Full Sequence
TTTTGCTCACATGTNNGAGGGCCTATTTCCCATGATTCCTTCATATTTGCATATACGATACAAGGCTGTT
AGAGAGATAATTGGAATTAATTTGACTGTAAACACAAAGATATTAGTACAAAATACGTGACGTAGAAAGT
AATAATTTCTTGGGTAGTTTGCAGTTTTAAAATTATGTTTTAAAATGGACTATCATATGCTTACCGTAAC
TTGAAAGTATTTCGATTTCTTGGCTTTATATATCTTGTGGAAAGGACGAAACACCGGGTCTCGAGCTTAG
TGGGTTTTAGAGCTAGAAATAGCAAGTTAAAATAAGGCTAGTCCGTTATCAACTTGAAAAAGTGGCACCG
AGTCGGTGCTTTTTTGTTTTAGAGCTAGAAATAGCAAGTTAAAATAAGGCTAGTCCGTTTTTAGCGCGTG
CGCCAATTCTGCAGACAAATGGCTCTAGAGGTACCCGTTACATAACTTACGGTAAATGGCCCGCCTGGCT
GACCGCCCAACGACCCCCGCCCATTGACGTCAATAGTAACGCCAATAGGGACTTTCCATTGACGTCAATG
GGTGGAGTATTTACGGTAAACTGCCCACTTGGCAGTACATCAAGTGTATCATATGCCAAGTACGCCCCCT
ATTGACGTCAATGACGGTAAATGGCCCGCCTGGCATTGTGCCCAGTACATGACCTTATGGGACTTTCCTA
CTTGGCAGTACATCTACGTATTAGTCATCGCTATTACCATGGTCGAGGTGAGCCCCACGTTCTGCTTCAC
TCTCCCCATCTCCCCCCCCTCCCCACCCCCAATTTTGTATTTATTTATTTTTTAATTATTTTGTGCAGCG
ATGGGGGCGGGGGGGGGGGGGGGGCGCGCGCCAGGCGGGGCGGGGCGGGGCGAGGGGCGGGGCGGGGCGA
GGCGGAGAGGTGCGGCGGCAGCCAATCAGAGCGGCGCGCTCCGAAAGTTTCCTTTTATGGCGAGGCGGCG
GCGGCGGCGGCCCTATAAAAAGCGAAGCGCGCGGCGGGCGGGAGTCGCTGCGACGCTGCCTTCGCCCCGT
GCCCCGCTCCGCCGCCGCCTCGCGCCGCCCGCCCCGGCTCTGACTGACCGCGTTACTCCCACAGGTGAGC
GGGCGGGACGGCCCTTCTCCTCCGGGCTGTAATTAGCTGAGCAAGAGGTAAGGGTTTAAGGGATGGTTGG
TTGGTGGGGTATTAATGTTTAATTACCTGGAGCACCTGCCTGAAATCACTTTTTTTCAGGTTGGACCGGT
GCCACCATGGACTATAAGGACCACGACGGAGACTACAAGGATCATGATATTGATTACAAAGACGATGACG
ATAAGATGGCCCCAAAGAAGAAGCGGAAGGTCGGTATCCACGGAGTCCCAGCAGCCGACAAGAAGTACAG
CATCGGCCTGGACATCGGCACCAACTCTGTGGGCTGGGCCGTGATCACCGACGAGTACAAGGTGCCCAGC
AAGAAATTCAAGGTGCTGGGCAACACCGACCGGCACAGCATCAAGAAGAACCTGATCGGAGCCCTGCTGT
TCGACAGCGGCGAAACAGCCGAGGCCACCCGGCTGAAGAGAACCGCCAGAAGAAGATACACCAGACGGAA
GAACCGGATCTGCTATCTGCAAGAGATCTTCAGCAACGAGATGGCCAAGGTGGACGACAGCTTCTTCCAC
AGACTGGAAGAGTCCTTCCTGGTGGAAGAGGATAAGAAGCACGAGCGGCACCCCATCTTCGGCAACATCG
TGGACGAGGTGGCCTACCACGAGAAGTACCCCACCATCTACCACCTGAGAAAGAAACTGGTGGACAGCAC
CGACAAGGCCGACCTGCGGCTGATCTATCTGGCCCTGGCCCACATGATCAAGTTCCGGGGCCACTTCCTG
ATCGAGGGCGACCTGAACCCCGACAACAGCGACGTGGACAAGCTGTTCATCCAGCTGGTGCAGACCTACA
ACCAGCTGTTCGAGGAAAACCCCATCAACGCCAGCGGCGTGGACGCCAAGGCCATCCTGTCTGCCAGACT
GAGCAAGAGCAGACGGCTGGAAAATCTGATCGCCCAGCTGCCCGGCGAGAAGAAGAATGGCCTGTTCGGA
AACCTGATTGCCCTGAGCCTGGGCCTGACCCCCAACTTCAAGAGCAACTTCGACCTGGCCGAGGATGCCA
AACTGCAGCTGAGCAAGGACACCTACGACGACGACCTGGACAACCTGCTGGCCCAGATCGGCGACCAGTA
CGCCGACCTGTTTCTGGCCGCCAAGAACCTGTCCGACGCCATCCTGCTGAGCGACATCCTGAGAGTGAAC
ACCGAGATCACCAAGGCCCCCCTGAGCGCCTCTATGATCAAGAGATACGACGAGCACCACCAGGACCTGA
CCCTGCTGAAAGCTCTCGTGCGGCAGCAGCTGCCTGAGAAGTACAAAGAGATTTTCTTCGACCAGAGCAA
GAACGGCTACGCCGGCTACATTGACGGCGGAGCCAGCCAGGAAGAGTTCTACAAGTTCATCAAGCCCATC
CTGGAAAAGATGGACGGCACCGAGGAACTGCTCGTGAAGCTGAACAGAGAGGACCTGCTGCGGAAGCAGC
GGACCTTCGACAACGGCAGCATCCCCCACCAGATCCACCTGGGAGAGCTGCACGCCATTCTGCGGCGGCA
GGAAGATTTTTACCCATTCCTGAAGGACAACCGGGAAAAGATCGAGAAGATCCTGACCTTCCGCATCCCC
TACTACGTGGGCCCTCTGGCCAGGGGAAACAGCAGATTCGCCTGGATGACCAGAAAGAGCGAGGAAACCA
TCACCCCCTGGAACTTCGAGGAAGTGGTGGACAAGGGCGCTTCCGCCCAGAGCTTCATCGAGCGGATGAC
CAACTTCGATAAGAACCTGCCCAACGAGAAGGTGCTGCCCAAGCACAGCCTGCTGTACGAGTACTTCACC
GTGTATAACGAGCTGACCAAAGTGAAATACGTGACCGAGGGAATGAGAAAGCCCGCCTTCCTGAGCGGCG
AGCAGAAAAAGGCCATCGTGGACCTGCTGTTCAAGACCAACCGGAAAGTGACCGTGAAGCAGCTGAAAGA
GGACTACTTCAAGAAAATCGAGTGCTTCGACTCCGTGGAAATCTCCGGCGTGGAAGATCGGTTCAACGCC
TCCCTGGGCACATACCACGATCTGCTGAAAATTATCAAGGACAAGGACTTCCTGGACAATGAGGAAAACG
AGGACATTCTGGAAGATATCGTGCTGACCCTGACACTGTTTGAGGACAGAGAGATGATCGAGGAACGGCT
GAAAACCTATGCCCACCTGTTCGACGACAAAGTGATGAAGCAGCTGAAGCGGCGGAGATACACCGGCTGG
GGCAGGCTGAGCCGGAAGCTGATCAACGGCATCCGGGACAAGCAGTCCGGCAAGACAATCCTGGATTTCC
TGAAGTCCGACGGCTTCGCCAACAGAAACTTCATGCAGCTGATCCACGACGACAGCCTGACCTTTAAAGA
GGACATCCAGAAAGCCCAGGTGTCCGGCCAGGGCGATAGCCTGCACGAGCACATTGCCAATCTGGCCGGC
AGCCCCGCCATTAAGAAGGGCATCCTGCAGACAGTGAAGGTGGTGGACGAGCTCGTGAAAGTGATGGGCC
GGCACAAGCCCGAGAACATCGTGATCGAAATGGCCAGAGAGAACCAGACCACCCAGAAGGGACAGAAGAA
CAGCCGCGAGAGAATGAAGCGGATCGAAGAGGGCATCAAAGAGCTGGGCAGCCAGATCCTGAAAGAACAC
CCCGTGGAAAACACCCAGCTGCAGAACGAGAAGCTGTACCTGTACTACCTGCAGAATGGGCGGGATATGT
ACGTGGACCAGGAACTGGACATCAACCGGCTGTCCGACTACGATGTGGACCATATCGTGCCTCAGAGCTT
TCTGAAGGACGACTCCATCGACAACAAGGTGCTGACCAGAAGCGACAAGAACCGGGGCAAGAGCGACAAC
GTGCCCTCCGAAGAGGTCGTGAAGAAGATGAAGAACTACTGGCGGCAGCTGCTGAACGCCAAGCTGATTA
CCCAGAGAAAGTTCGACAATCTGACCAAGGCCGAGAGAGGCGGCCTGAGCGAACTGGATAAGGCCGGCTT
CATCAAGAGACAGCTGGTGGAAACCCGGCAGATCACAAAGCACGTGGCACAGATCCTGGACTCCCGGATG
AACACTAAGTACGACGAGAATGACAAGCTGATCCGGGAAGTGAAAGTGATCACCCTGAAGTCCAAGCTGG
TGTCCGATTTCCGGAAGGATTTCCAGTTTTACAAAGTGCGCGAGATCAACAACTACCACCACGCCCACGA
CGCCTACCTGAACGCCGTCGTGGGAACCGCCCTGATCAAAAAGTACCCTAAGCTGGAAAGCGAGTTCGTG
TACGGCGACTACAAGGTGTACGACGTGCGGAAGATGATCGCCAAGAGCGAGCAGGAAATCGGCAAGGCTA
CCGCCAAGTACTTCTTCTACAGCAACATCATGAACTTTTTCAAGACCGAGATTACCCTGGCCAACGGCGA
GATCCGGAAGCGGCCTCTGATCGAGACAAACGGCGAAACCGGGGAGATCGTGTGGGATAAGGGCCGGGAT
TTTGCCACCGTGCGGAAAGTGCTGAGCATGCCCCAAGTGAATATCGTGAAAAAGACCGAGGTGCAGACAG
GCGGCTTCAGCAAAGAGTCTATCCTGCCCAAGAGGAACAGCGATAAGCTGATCGCCAGAAAGAAGGACTG
GGACCCTAAGAAGTACGGCGGCTTCGACAGCCCCACCGTGGCCTATTCTGTGCTGGTGGTGGCCAAAGTG
GAAAAGGGCAAGTCCAAGAAACTGAAGAGTGTGAAAGAGCTGCTGGGGATCACCATCATGGAAAGAAGCA
GCTTCGAGAAGAATCCCATCGACTTTCTGGAAGCCAAGGGCTACAAAGAAGTGAAAAAGGACCTGATCAT
CAAGCTGCCTAAGTACTCCCTGTTCGAGCTGGAAAACGGCCGGAAGAGAATGCTGGCCTCTGCCGGCGAA
CTGCAGAAGGGAAACGAACTGGCCCTGCCCTCCAAATATGTGAACTTCCTGTACCTGGCCAGCCACTATG
AGAAGCTGAAGGGCTCCCCCGAGGATAATGAGCAGAAACAGCTGTTTGTGGAACAGCACAAGCACTACCT
GGACGAGATCATCGAGCAGATCAGCGAGTTCTCCAAGAGAGTGATCCTGGCCGACGCTAATCTGGACAAA
GTGCTGTCCGCCTACAACAAGCACCGGGATAAGCCCATCAGAGAGCAGGCCGAGAATATCATCCACCTGT
TTACCCTGACCAATCTGGGAGCCCCTGCCGCCTTCAAGTACTTTGACACCACCATCGACCGGAAGAGGTA
CACCAGCACCAAAGAGGTGCTGGACGCCACCCTGATCCACCAGAGCATCACCGGCCTGTACGAGACACGG
ATCGACCTGTCTCAGCTGGGAGGCGACAAAAGGCCGGCGGCCACGAAAAAGGCCGGCCAGGCAAAAAAGA
AAAAGGAATTCGGCAGTGGAGAGGGCAGAGGAAGTCTGCTAACATGCGGTGACGTCGAGGAGAATCCTGG
CCCAGTGAGCAAGGGCGAGGAGCTGTTCACCGGGGTGGTGCCCATCCTGGTCGAGCTGGACGGCGACGTA
AACGGCCACAAGTTCAGCGTGTCCGGCGAGGGCGAGGGCGATGCCACCTACGGCAAGCTGACCCTGAAGT
TCATCTGCACCACCGGCAAGCTGCCCGTGCCCTGGCCCACCCTCGTGACCACCCTGACCTACGGCGTGCA
GTGCTTCAGCCGCTACCCCGACCACATGAAGCAGCACGACTTCTTCAAGTCCGCCATGCCCGAAGGCTAC
GTCCAGGAGCGCACCATCTTCTTCAAGGACGACGGCAACTACAAGACCCGCGCCGAGGTGAAGTTCGAGG
GCGACACCCTGGTGAACCGCATCGAGCTGAAGGGCATCGACTTCAAGGAGGACGGCAACATCCTGGGGCA
CAAGCTGGAGTACAACTACAACAGCCACAACGTCTATATCATGGCCGACAAGCAGAAGAACGGCATCAAG
GTGAACTTCAAGATCCGCCACAACATCGAGGACGGCAGCGTGCAGCTCGCCGACCACTACCAGCAGAACA
CCCCCATCGGCGACGGCCCCGTGCTGCTGCCCGACAACCACTACCTGAGCACCCAGTCCGCCCTGAGCAA
AGACCCCAACGAGAAGCGCGATCACATGGTCCTGCTGGAGTTCGTGACCGCCGCCGGGATCACTCTCGGC
ATGGACGAGCTGTACAAGGAATTCTAACTAGAGCTCGCTGATCAGCCTCGACTGTGCCTTCTAGTTGCCA
GCCATCTGTTGTTTGCCCCTCCCCCGTGCCTTCCTTGACCCTGGAAGGTGCCACTCCCACTGTCCTTTCC
TAATAAAATGAGGAAATTGCATCGCATTGTCTGAGTAGGTGTCATTCTATTCTGGGGGGTGGGGTGGGGC
AGGACAGCAAGGGGGAGGATTGGGAAGAGAATAGCAGGCATGCTGGGGAGCGGCCGCAGGAACCCCTAGT
GATGGAGTTGGCCACTCCCTCTCTGCGCGCTCGCTCGCTCACTGAGGCCGGGCGACCAAAGGTCGCCCGA
CGCCCGGGCTTTGCCCGGGCGGCCTCAGTGAGCGAGCGAGCGCGCAGCTGCCTGCAGGGGCGCCTGATGC
GGTATTTTCTCCTTACGCATCTGTGCGGTATTTCACACCGCATA
[142 nt withheld, positions 6765-6906]
C
[141 nt withheld, positions 6908-7048]
CCTTTGACGTTGGAGTCCACGTTCTTT
[37 nt withheld, positions 7076-7112]
ACCCTATCTCGGGCTATTCTTTTGATTTATAAGGGATTTTGCCGATTTCGGCCTATTGGTTAAAAAATGA
GCTGATTTAACAAAAATTTAACGCGAATTTTAACAAAATATTAACGTTTACAATTTTATGGTGCACTCTC
AGTACAATCTGCTCTGATGCCGCATAGTTAAGCCAGCCCCGACACCCGCCAACACCCGCTGACGCGCCCT
GACGGGCTTGTCTGCTCCCGGCATCCGCTTACAGACAAGCTGTGACCGTCTCCGGGAGCTGCATGTGTCA
GAGGTTTTCACCGTCATCACCGAAACGCGCGAGACGAAAGGGCCTCGTGATACGCCTATTTTTATAGGTT
AATGTCATGATAATAATGGTTTCTTAGACGTCAGGTGGCACTTTTCGGGGAAATGTGCGCGGAACCCCTA
TTTGTTTATTTTTCTAAATACATTCAAATATGTATCCGCTCATGAGACAATAACCCTGATAAATGCTTCA
ATAATATTGAAAAAGGAAGAGTATGAGTATTCAACATTTCCGTGTCGCCCTTATTCCCTTTTTTGCGGCA
TTTTGCCTTCCTGTTTTTGCTCACCCAGAAACGCTGGTGAAAGTAAAAGATGCTGAAGATCAGTTGGGTG
CACGAGTGGGTTACATCGAACTGGATCTCAACAGCGGTAAGATCCTTGAGAGTTTTCGCCCCGAAGAACG
TTTTCCAATGATGAGCACTTTTAAAGTTCTGCTATGTGGCGCGGTATTATCCCGTATTGACGCCGGGCAA
GAGCAACTCGGTCGCCGCATACACTATTCTCAGAATGACTTGGTTGAGTACTCACCAGTCACAGAAAAGC
ATCTTACGGATGGCATGACAGTAAGAGAATTATGCAGTGCTGCCATAACCATGAGTGATAACACTGCGGC
CAACTTACTTCTGACAACGATCGGAGGACCGAAGGAGCTAACCGCTTTTTTGCACAACATGGGGGATCAT
GTAACTCGCCTTGATCGTTGGGAACCGGAGCTGAATGAAGCCATACCAAACGACGAGCGTGACACCACGA
TGCCTGTAGCAATGGCAACAACGTTGCGCAAACTATTAACTGGCGAACTACTTACTCTAGCTTCCCGGCA
ACAATTAATAGACTGGATGGAGGCGGATAAAGTTGCAGGACCACTTCTGCGCTCGGCCCTTCCGGCTGGC
TGGTTTATTGCTGATAAATCTGGAGCCGGTGAGCGTGGAAGCCGCGGTATCATTGCAGCACTGGGGCCAG
ATGGTAAGCCCTCCCGTATCGTAGTTATCTACACGACGGGGAGTCAGGCAACTATGGATGAACGAAATAG
ACAGATCGCTGAGATAGGTGCCTCACTGATTAAGCATTGGTAACTGTCAGACCAAGTTTACTCATATATA
CTTTAGATTGATTTAAAACTTCATTTTTAATTTAAAAGGATCTAGGTGAAGATCCTTTTTGATAATCTCA
TGACCAAAATCCCTTAACGTGAGTTTTCGTTCCACTGAGCGTCAGACCCCGTAGAAAAGATCAAAGGATC
TTCTTGAGATCCTTTTTTTCTGCGCGTAATCTGCTGCTTGCAAACAAAAAAACCACCGCTACCAGCGGTG
GTTTGTTTGCCGGATCAAGAGCTACCAACTCTTTTTCCGAAGGTAACTGGCTTCAGCAGAGCGCAGATAC
CAAATACTGTCCTTCTAGTGTAGCCGTAGTTAGGCCACCACTTCAAGAACTCTGTAGCACCGCCTACATA
CCTCGCTCTGCTAATCCTGTTACCAGTGGCTGCTGCCAGTGGCGATAAGTCGTGTCTTACCGGGTTGGAC
TCAAGACGATAGTTACCGGATAAGGCGCAGCGGTCGGGCTGAACGGGGGGTTCGTGCACACAGCCCAGCT
TGGAGCGAACGACCTACACCGAACTGAGATACCTACAGCGTGAGCTATGAGAAAGCGCCACGCTTCCCGA
AGGGAGAAAGGCGGACAGGTATCCGGTAAGCGGCAGGGTCGGAACAGGAGAGCGCACGAGGGAGCTTCCA
GGGGGAAACGCCTGGTATCTTTATAGTCCTGTCGGGTTTCGCCACCTCTGACTTGAGCGTCGATTTTTGT
GATGCTCGTCAGGGGGGCGGAGCCTATGGAAAAACGCCAGCAACGCGGCCTTTTTACGGTTCCTGGCCTT
TTGCTGGCC
