>Addgene plasmid #86331 | PX458_ZNF580_1 | addgene partial sequence | sequence record 170870 | Addgene Partial NGS Result
GACTATAAGGACCACGACGGAGACTACAAGGATCATGATATTGATTACAAAGACGATGACGATAAGATGG
CCCCAAAGAAGAAGCGGAAGGTCGGTATCCACGGAGTCCCAGCAGCCGACAAGAAGTACAGCATCGGCCT
GGACATCGGCACCAACTCTGTGGGCTGGGCCGTGATCACCGACGAGTACAAGGTGCCCAGCAAGAAATTC
AAGGTGCTGGGCAACACCGACCGGCACAGCATCAAGAAGAACCTGATCGGAGCCCTGCTGTTCGACAGCG
GCGAAACAGCCGAGGCCACCCGGCTGAAGAGAACCGCCAGAAGAAGATACACCAGACGGAAGAACCGGAT
CTGCTATCTGCAAGAGATCTTCAGCAACGAGATGGCCAAGGTGGACGACAGCTTCTTCCACAGACTGGAA
GAGTCCTTCCTGGTGGAAGAGGATAAGAAGCACGAGCGGCACCCCATCTTCGGCAACATCGTGGACGAGG
TGGCCTACCACGAGAAGTACCCCACCATCTACCACCTGAGAAAGAAACTGGTGGACAGCACCGACAAGGC
CGACCTGCGGCTGATCTATCTGGCCCTGGCCCACATGATCAAGTTCCGGGGCCACTTCCTGATCGAGGGC
GACCTGAACCCCGACAACAGCGACGTGGACAAGCTGTTCATCCAGCTGGTGCAGACCTACAACCAGCTGT
TCGAGGAAAACCCCATCAACGCCAGCGGCGTGGACGCCAAGGCCATCCTGTCTGCCAGACTGAGCAAGAG
CAGACGGCTGGAAAATCTGATCGCCCAGCTGCCCGGCGAGAAGAAGAATGGCCTGTTCGGAAACCTGATT
GCCCTGAGCCTGGGCCTGACCCCCAACTTCAAGAGCAACTTCGACCTGGCCGAGGATGCCAAACTGCAGC
TGAGCAAGGACACCTACGACGACGACCTGGACAACCTGCTGGCCCAGATCGGCGACCAGTACGCCGACCT
GTTTCTGGCCGCCAAGAACCTGTCCGACGCCATCCTGCTGAGCGACATCCTGAGAGTGAACACCGAGATC
ACCAAGGCCCCCCTGAGCGCCTCTATGATCAAGAGATACGACGAGCACCACCAGGACCTGACCCTGCTGA
AAGCTCTCGTGCGGCAGCAGCTGCCTGAGAAGTACAAAGAGATTTTCTTCGACCAGAGCAAGAACGGCTA
CGCCGGCTACATTGACGGCGGAGCCAGCCAGGAAGAGTTCTACAAGTTCATCAAGCCCATCCTGGAAAAG
ATGGACGGCACCGAGGAACTGCTCGTGAAGCTGAACAGAGAGGACCTGCTGCGGAAGCAGCGGACCTTCG
ACAACGGCAGCATCCCCCACCAGATCCACCTGGGAGAGCTGCACGCCATTCTGCGGCGGCAGGAAGATTT
TTACCCATTCCTGAAGGACAACCGGGAAAAGATCGAGAAGATCCTGACCTTCCGCATCCCCTACTACGTG
GGCCCTCTGGCCAGGGGAAACAGCAGATTCGCCTGGATGACCAGAAAGAGCGAGGAAACCATCACCCCCT
GGAACTTCGAGGAAGTGGTGGACAAGGGCGCTTCCGCCCAGAGCTTCATCGAGCGGATGACCAACTTCGA
TAAGAACCTGCCCAACGAGAAGGTGCTGCCCAAGCACAGCCTGCTGTACGAGTACTTCACCGTGTATAAC
GAGCTGACCAAAGTGAAATACGTGACCGAGGGAATGAGAAAGCCCGCCTTCCTGAGCGGCGAGCAGAAAA
AGGCCATCGTGGACCTGCTGTTCAAGACCAACCGGAAAGTGACCGTGAAGCAGCTGAAAGAGGACTACTT
CAAGAAAATCGAGTGCTTCGACTCCGTGGAAATCTCCGGCGTGGAAGATCGGTTCAACGCCTCCCTGGGC
ACATACCACGATCTGCTGAAAATTATCAAGGACAAGGACTTCCTGGACAATGAGGAAAACGAGGACATTC
TGGAAGATATCGTGCTGACCCTGACACTGTTTGAGGACAGAGAGATGATCGAGGAACGGCTGAAAACCTA
TGCCCACCTGTTCGACGACAAAGTGATGAAGCAGCTGAAGCGGCGGAGATACACCGGCTGGGGCAGGCTG
AGCCGGAAGCTGATCAACGGCATCCGGGACAAGCAGTCCGGCAAGACAATCCTGGATTTCCTGAAGTCCG
ACGGCTTCGCCAACAGAAACTTCATGCAGCTGATCCACGACGACAGCCTGACCTTTAAAGAGGACATCCA
GAAAGCCCAGGTGTCCGGCCAGGGCGATAGCCTGCACGAGCACATTGCCAATCTGGCCGGCAGCCCCGCC
ATTAAGAAGGGCATCCTGCAGACAGTGAAGGTGGTGGACGAGCTCGTGAAAGTGATGGGCCGGCACAAGC
CCGAGAACATCGTGATCGAAATGGCCAGAGAGAACCAGACCACCCAGAAGGGACAGAAGAACAGCCGCGA
GAGAATGAAGCGGATCGAAGAGGGCATCAAAGAGCTGGGCAGCCAGATCCTGAAAGAACACCCCGTGGAA
AACACCCAGCTGCAGAACGAGAAGCTGTACCTGTACTACCTGCAGAATGGGCGGGATATGTACGTGGACC
AGGAACTGGACATCAACCGGCTGTCCGACTACGATGTGGACCATATCGTGCCTCAGAGCTTTCTGAAGGA
CGACTCCATCGACAACAAGGTGCTGACCAGAAGCGACAAGAACCGGGGCAAGAGCGACAACGTGCCCTCC
GAAGAGGTCGTGAAGAAGATGAAGAACTACTGGCGGCAGCTGCTGAACGCCAAGCTGATTACCCAGAGAA
AGTTCGACAATCTGACCAAGGCCGAGAGAGGCGGCCTGAGCGAACTGGATAAGGCCGGCTTCATCAAGAG
ACAGCTGGTGGAAACCCGGCAGATCACAAAGCACGTGGCACAGATCCTGGACTCCCGGATGAACACTAAG
TACGACGAGAATGACAAGCTGATCCGGGAAGTGAAAGTGATCACCCTGAAGTCCAAGCTGGTGTCCGATT
TCCGGAAGGATTTCCAGTTTTACAAAGTGCGCGAGATCAACAACTACCACCACGCCCACGACGCCTACCT
GAACGCCGTCGTGGGAACCGCCCTGATCAAAAAGTACCCTAAGCTGGAAAGCGAGTTCGTGTACGGCGAC
TACAAGGTGTACGACGTGCGGAAGATGATCGCCAAGAGCGAGCAGGAAATCGGCAAGGCTACCGCCAAGT
ACTTCTTCTACAGCAACATCATGAACTTTTTCAAGACCGAGATTACCCTGGCCAACGGCGAGATCCGGAA
GCGGCCTCTGATCGAGACAAACGGCGAAACCGGGGAGATCGTGTGGGATAAGGGCCGGGATTTTGCCACC
GTGCGGAAAGTGCTGAGCATGCCCCAAGTGAATATCGTGAAAAAGACCGAGGTGCAGACAGGCGGCTTCA
GCAAAGAGTCTATCCTGCCCAAGAGGAACAGCGATAAGCTGATCGCCAGAAAGAAGGACTGGGACCCTAA
GAAGTACGGCGGCTTCGACAGCCCCACCGTGGCCTATTCTGTGCTGGTGGTGGCCAAAGTGGAAAAGGGC
AAGTCCAAGAAACTGAAGAGTGTGAAAGAGCTGCTGGGGATCACCATCATGGAAAGAAGCAGCTTCGAGA
AGAATCCCATCGACTTTCTGGAAGCCAAGGGCTACAAAGAAGTGAAAAAGGACCTGATCATCAAGCTGCC
TAAGTACTCCCTGTTCGAGCTGGAAAACGGCCGGAAGAGAATGCTGGCCTCTGCCGGCGAACTGCAGAAG
GGAAACGAACTGGCCCTGCCCTCCAAATATGTGAACTTCCTGTACCTGGCCAGCCACTATGAGAAGCTGA
AGGGCTCCCCCGAGGATAATGAGCAGAAACAGCTGTTTGTGGAACAGCACAAGCACTACCTGGACGAGAT
CATCGAGCAGATCAGCGAGTTCTCCAAGAGAGTGATCCTGGCCGACGCTAATCTGGACAAAGTGCTGTCC
GCCTACAACAAGCACCGGGATAAGCCCATCAGAGAGCAGGCCGAGAATATCATCCACCTGTTTACCCTGA
CCAATCTGGGAGCCCCTGCCGCCTTCAAGTACTTTGACACCACCATCGACCGGAAGAGGTACACCAGCAC
CAAAGAGGTGCTGGACGCCACCCTGATCCACCAGAGCATCACCGGCCTGTACGAGACACGGATCGACCTG
TCTCAGCTGGGAGGCGACAAAAGGCCGGCGGCCACGAAAAAGGCCGGCCAGGCAAAAAAGAAAAAGGAAT
TCGGCAGTGGAGAGGGCAGAGGAAGTCTGCTAACATGCGGTGACGTCGAGGAGAATCCTGGCCCAGTGAG
CAAGGGCGAGGAGCTGTTCACCGGGGTGGTGCCCATCCTGGTCGAGCTGGACGGCGACGTAAACGGCCAC
AAGTTCAGCGTGTCCGGCGAGGGCGAGGGCGATGCCACCTACGGCAAGCTGACCCTGAAGTTCATCTGCA
CCACCGGCAAGCTGCCCGTGCCCTGGCCCACCCTCGTGACCACCCTGACCTACGGCGTGCAGTGCTTCAG
CCGCTACCCCGACCACATGAAGCAGCACGACTTCTTCAAGTCCGCCATGCCCGAAGGCTACGTCCAGGAG
CGCACCATCTTCTTCAAGGACGACGGCAACTACAAGACCCGCGCCGAGGTGAAGTTCGAGGGCGACACCC
TGGTGAACCGCATCGAGCTGAAGGGCATCGACTTCAAGGAGGACGGCAACATCCTGGGGCACAAGCTGGA
GTACAACTACAACAGCCACAACGTCTATATCATGGCCGACAAGCAGAAGAACGGCATCAAGGTGAACTTC
AAGATCCGCCACAACATCGAGGACGGCAGCGTGCAGCTCGCCGACCACTACCAGCAGAACACCCCCATCG
GCGACGGCCCCGTGCTGCTGCCCGACAACCACTACCTGAGCACCCAGTCCGCCCTGAGCAAAGACCCCAA
CGAGAAGCGCGATCACATGGTCCTGCTGGAGTTCGTGACCGCCGCCGGGATCACTCTCGGCATGGACGAG
CTGTACAAGGAATTCTAACTAGAGCTCGCTGATCAGCCTCGACTGTGCCTTCTAGTTGCCAGCCATCTGT
TGTTTGCCCCTCCCCCGTGCCTTCCTTGACCCTGGAAGGTGCCACTCCCACTGTCCTTTCCTAATAAAAT
GAGGAAATTGCATCGCATTGTCTGAGTAGGTGTCATTCTATTCTGGGGGGTGGGGTGGGGCAGGACAGCA
AGGGGGAGGATTGGGAAGAGAATAGCAGGCATGCTGGGGAGCGGCCGCAGGAACCCCTAGTGATGGAGTT
GGCCACTCCCTCTCTGCGCGCTCGCTCGCTCACTGAGGCCGGGCGACCAAAGGTCGCCCGACGCCCGGGC
TTTGCCCGGGCGGCCTCAGTGAGCGAGCGAGCGCGCAGCTGCCTGCAGGGGCGCCTGATGCGGTATTTTC
TCCTTACGCATCTGTGCGGTATTTCACACCGCATA
[95 nt withheld, positions 5496-5590]
T
[46 nt withheld, positions 5592-5637]
C
[141 nt withheld, positions 5639-5779]
CCTTTGACGTTGGAGTCCACGTTCTTT
[37 nt withheld, positions 5807-5843]
ACTCTATCTCGGGCTATTCTTTTGATTTATAAGGGATTTTGCCGATTTCGGTCTATTGGTTAAAAAATGA
GCTGATTTAACAAAAATTTAACGCGAATTTTAACAAAATATTAACGTTTACAATTTTATGGTGCACTCTC
AGTACAATCTGCTCTGATGCCGCATAGTTAAGCCAGCCCCGACACCCGCCAACACCCGCTGACGCGCCCT
GACGGGCTTGTCTGCTCCCGGCATCCGCTTACAGACAAGCTGTGACCGTCTCCGGGAGCTGCATGTGTCA
GAGGTTTTCACCGTCATCACCGAAACGCGCGAGACGAAAGGGCCTCGTGATACGCCTATTTTTATAGGTT
AATGTCATGATAATAATGGTTTCTTAGACGTCAGGTGGCACTTTTCGGGGAAATGTGCGCGGAACCCCTA
TTTGTTTATTTTTCTAAATACATTCAAATATGTATCCGCTCATGAGACAATAACCCTGATAAATGCTTCA
ATAATATTGAAAAAGGAAGAGTATGAGTATTCAACATTTCCGTGTCGCCCTTATTCCCTTTTTTGCGGCA
TTTTGCCTTCCTGTTTTTGCTCACCCAGAAACGCTGGTGAAAGTAAAAGATGCTGAAGATCAGTTGGGTG
CACGAGTGGGTTACATCGAACTGGATCTCAACAGCGGTAAGATCCTTGAGAGTTTTCGCCCCGAAGAACG
TTTTCCAATGATGAGCACTTTTAAAGTTCTGCTATGTGGCGCGGTATTATCCCGTATTGACGCCGGGCAA
GAGCAACTCGGTCGCCGCATACACTATTCTCAGAATGACTTGGTTGAGTACTCACCAGTCACAGAAAAGC
ATCTTACGGATGGCATGACAGTAAGAGAATTATGCAGTGCTGCCATAACCATGAGTGATAACACTGCGGC
CAACTTACTTCTGACAACGATCGGAGGACCGAAGGAGCTAACCGCTTTTTTGCACAACATGGGGGATCAT
GTAACTCGCCTTGATCGTTGGGAACCGGAGCTGAATGAAGCCATACCAAACGACGAGCGTGACACCACGA
TGCCTGTAGCAATGGCAACAACGTTGCGCAAACTATTAACTGGCGAACTACTTACTCTAGCTTCCCGGCA
ACAATTAATAGACTGGATGGAGGCGGATAAAGTTGCAGGACCACTTCTGCGCTCGGCCCTTCCGGCTGGC
TGGTTTATTGCTGATAAATCTGGAGCCGGTGAGCGTGGAAGCCGCGGTATCATTGCAGCACTGGGGCCAG
ATGGTAAGCCCTCCCGTATCGTAGTTATCTACACGACGGGGAGTCAGGCAACTATGGATGAACGAAATAG
ACAGATCGCTGAGATAGGTGCCTCACTGATTAAGCATTGGTAACTGTCAGACCAAGTTTACTCATATATA
CTTTAGATTGATTTAAAACTTCATTTTTAATTTAAAAGGATCTAGGTGAAGATCCTTTTTGATAATCTCA
TGACCAAAATCCCTTAACGTGAGTTTTCGTTCCACTGAGCGTCAGACCCCGTAGAAAAGATCAAAGGATC
TTCTTGAGATCCTTTTTTTCTGCGCGTAATCTGCTGCTTGCAAACAAAAAAACCACCGCTACCAGCGGTG
GTTTGTTTGCCGGATCAAGAGCTACCAACTCTTTTTCCGAAGGTAACTGGCTTCAGCAGAGCGCAGATAC
CAAATACTGTTCTTCTAGTGTAGCCGTAGTTAGGCCACCACTTCAAGAACTCTGTAGCACCGCCTACATA
CCTCGCTCTGCTAATCCTGTTACCAGTGGCTGCTGCCAGTGGCGATAAGTCGTGTCTTACCGGGTTGGAC
TCAAGACGATAGTTACCGGATAAGGCGCAGCGGTCGGGCTGAACGGGGGGTTCGTGCACACAGCCCAGCT
TGGAGCGAACGACCTACACCGAACTGAGATACCTACAGCGTGAGCTATGAGAAAGCGCCACGCTTCCCGA
AGGGAGAAAGGCGGACAGGTATCCGGTAAGCGGCAGGGTCGGAACAGGAGAGCGCACGAGGGAGCTTCCA
GGGGGAAACGCCTGGTATCTTTATAGTCCTGTCGGGTTTCGCCACCTCTGACTTGAGCGTCGATTTTTGT
GATGCTCGTCAGGGGGGCGGAGCCTATGGAAAAACGCCAGCAACGCGGCCTTTTTACGGTTCCTGGCCTT
TTGCTGGCCTTTTGCTCACATGTGAGGGCCTATTTCCCATGATTCCTTCATATTTGCATATACGATACAA
GGCTGTTAGAGAGATAATTGGAATTAATTTGACTGTAAACACAAAGATATTAGTACAAAATACGTGACGT
AGAAAGTAATAATTTCTTGGGTAGTTTGCAGTTTTAAAATTATGTTTTAAAATGGACTATCATATGCTTA
CCGTAACTTGAAAGTATTTCGATTTCTTGGCTTTATATATCTTGTGGAAAGGACGAAACACCGGGTCTCG
AGCTTAGTGGGTTTTAGAGCTAGAAATAGCAAGTTAAAATAAGGCTAGTCCGTTATCAACTTGAAAAAGT
GGCACCGAGTCGGTGCTTTTTTGTTTTAGAGCTAGAAATAGCAAGTTAAAATAAGGCTAGTCCGTTTTTA
GCGCGTGCGCCAATTCTGCAGACAAATGGCTCTAGAGGTACC
